>Addgene plasmid #78048 | MAPK8 gRNA (BRDN0001146407) | addgene full sequence | sequence record 188894 | Addgene Assembled Sequence
CCCGGGTGCAAAGATGGATAAAGTTTTAAACAGAGAGGAATCTTTGCAGCTAATGGACCTTCTAGGTCTT
GAAAGGAGTGGGAATTGGCTCCGGTGCCCGTCAGTGGGCAGAGCGCACATCGCCCACAGTCCCCGAGAAG
TTGGGGGGAGGGGTCGGCAATTGATCCGGTGCCTAGAGAAGGTGGCGCGGGGTAAACTGGGAAAGTGATG
TCGTGTACTGGCTCCGCCTTTTTCCCGAGGGTGGGGGAGAACCGTATATAAGTGCAGTAGTCGCCGTGAA
CGTTCTTTTTCGCAACGGGTTTGCCGCCAGAACACAGGTAAGTGCCGTGTGTGGTTCCCGCGGGCCTGGC
CTCTTTACGGGTTATGGCCCTTGCGTGCCTTGAATTACTTCCACCTGGCTGCAGTACGTGATTCTTGATC
CCGAGCTTCGGGTTGGAAGTGGGTGGGAGAGTTCGAGGCCTTGCGCTTAAGGAGCCCCTTCGCCTCGTGC
TTGAGTTGAGGCCTGGCCTGGGCGCTGGGGCCGCCGCGTGCGAATCTGGTGGCACCTTCGCGCCTGTCTC
GCTGCTTTCGATAAGTCTCTAGCCATTTAAAATTTTTGATGACCTGCTGCGACGCTTTTTTTCTGGCAAG
ATAGTCTTGTAAATGCGGGCCAAGATCTGCACACTGGTATTTCGGTTTTTGGGGCCGCGGGCGGCGACGG
GGCCCGTGCGTCCCAGCGCACATGTTCGGCGAGGCGGGGCCTGCGAGCGCGGCCACCGAGAATCGGACGG
GGGTAGTCTCAAGCTGGCCGGCCTGCTCTGGTGCCTGGCCTCGCGCCGCCGTGTATCGCCCCGCCCTGGG
CGGCAAGGCTGGCCCGGTCGGCACCAGTTGCGTGAGCGGAAAGATGGCCGCTTCCCGGCCCTGCTGCAGG
GAGCTCAAAATGGAGGACGCGGCGCTCGGGAGAGCGGGCGGGTGAGTCACCCACACAAAGGAAAAGGGCC
TTTCCGTCCTCAGCCGTCGCTTCATGTGACTCCACGGAGTACCGGGCGCCGTCCAGGCACCTCGATTAGT
TCTCGAGCTTTTGGAGTACGTCGTCTTTAGGTTGGGGGGAGGGGTTTTATGCGATGGAGTTTCCCCACAC
TGAGTGGGTGGAGACTGAAGTTAGGCCAGCTTGGCACTTGATGTAATTCTCCTTGGAATTTGCCCTTTTT
GAGTTTGGATCTTGGTTCATTCTCAAGCCTCAGACAGTGGTTCAAAGTTTTTTTCTTCCATTTCAGGTGT
CGTGACGTACGGCCACCATGACCGAGTACAAGCCCACGGTGCGCCTCGCCACCCGCGACGACGTCCCCAG
GGCCGTACGCACCCTCGCCGCCGCGTTCGCCGACTACCCCGCCACGCGCCACACCGTCGATCCGGACCGC
CACATCGAGCGGGTCACCGAGCTGCAAGAACTCTTCCTCACGCGCGTCGGGCTCGACATCGGCAAGGTGT
GGGTCGCGGACGACGGCGCCGCCGTGGCGGTCTGGACCACGCCGGAGAGCGTCGAAGCGGGGGCGGTGTT
CGCCGAGATCGGCCCGCGCATGGCCGAGTTGAGCGGTTCCCGGCTGGCCGCGCAGCAACAGATGGAAGGC
CTCCTGGCGCCGCACCGGCCCAAGGAGCCCGCGTGGTTCCTGGCCACCGTCGGAGTCTCGCCCGACCACC
AGGGCAAGGGTCTGGGCAGCGCCGTCGTGCTCCCCGGAGTGGAGGCGGCCGAGCGCGCCGGGGTGCCCGC
CTTCCTGGAGACCTCCGCGCCCCGCAACCTCCCCTTCTACGAGCGGCTCGGCTTCACCGTCACCGCCGAC
GTCGAGGTGCCCGAAGGACCGCGCACCTGGTGCATGACCCGCAAGCCCGGTGCCTGAACGCGTTAAGTCG
ACAATCAACCTCTGGATTACAAAATTTGTGAAAGATTGACTGGTATTCTTAACTATGTTGCTCCTTTTAC
GCTATGTGGATACGCTGCTTTAATGCCTTTGTATCATGCTATTGCTTCCCGTATGGCTTTCATTTTCTCC
TCCTTGTATAAATCCTGGTTGCTGTCTCTTTATGAGGAGTTGTGGCCCGTTGTCAGGCAACGTGGCGTGG
TGTGCACTGTGTTTGCTGACGCAACCCCCACTGGTTGGGGCATTGCCACCACCTGTCAGCTCCTTTCCGG
GACTTTCGCTTTCCCCCTCCCTATTGCCACGGCGGAACTCATCGCCGCCTGCCTTGCCCGCTGCTGGACA
GGGGCTCGGCTGTTGGGCACTGACAATTCCGTGGTGTTGTCGGGGAAATCATCGTCCTTTCCTTGGCTGC
TCGCCTGTGTTGCCACCTGGATTCTGCGCGGGACGTCCTTCTGCTACGTCCCTTCGGCCCTCAATCCAGC
GGACCTTCCTTCCCGCGGCCTGCTGCCGGCTCTGCGGCCTCTTCCGCGTCTTCGCCTTCGCCCTCAGACG
AGTCGGATCTCCCTTTGGGCCGCCTCCCCGCGTCGACTTTAAGACCAATGACTTACAAGGCAGCTGTAGA
TCTTAGCCACTTTTTAAAAGAAAAGGGGGGACTGGAAGGGCTAATTCACTCCCAACGAAGACAAGATCTG
CTTTTTGCTTGTACTGGGTCTCTCTGGTTAGACCAGATCTGAGCCTGGGAGCTCTCTGGCTAACTAGGGA
ACCCACTGCTTAAGCCTCAATAAAGCTTGCCTTGAGTGCTTCAAGTAGTGTGTGCCCGTCTGTTGTGTGA
CTCTGGTAACTAGAGATCCCTCAGACCCTTTTAGTCAGTGTGGAAAATCTCTAGCAGTACGTATAGTAGT
TCATGTCATCTTATTATTCAGTATTTATAACTTGCAAAGAAATGAATATCAGAGAGTGAGAGGAACTTGT
TTATTGCAGCTTATAATGGTTACAAATAAAGCAATAGCATCACAAATTTCACAAATAAAGCATTTTTTTC
ACTGCATTCTAGTTGTGGTTTGTCCAAACTCATCAATGTATCTTATCATGTCTGGCTCTAGCTATCCCGC
CCCTAACTCCGCCCATCCCGCCCCTAACTCCGCCCAGTTCCGCCCATTCTCCGCCCCATGGCTGACTAAT
TTTTTTTATTTATGCAGAGGCCGAGGCCGCCTCGGCCTCTGAGCTATTCCAGAAGTAGTGAGGAGGCTTT
TTTGGAGGCCTAGGGACGTACCCAATTCGCCCTATAGTGAGTCGTATTACGCGCGCTCACTGGCCGTCGT
TTTACAACGTCGTGACTGGGAAAACCCTGGCGTTACCCAACTTAATCGCCTTGCAGCACATCCCCCTTTC
GCCAGCTGGCGTAATAGCGAAGAGGCCCGCACCGATCGCCCTTCCCAACAGTTGCGCAGCCTGAATGGCG
AATGGG
[124 nt withheld, positions 3367-3490]
C
[91 nt withheld, positions 3492-3582]
A
[49 nt withheld, positions 3584-3632]
CCTTTGACGTTGGAGTCCACGTTCTTT
[37 nt withheld, positions 3660-3696]
ACCCTATCTCGGTCTATTCTTTTGATTTATAAGGGATTTTGCCGATTTCGGCCTATTGGTTAAAAAATGA
GCTGATTTAACAAAAATTTAACGCGAATTTTAACAAAATATTAACGCTTACAATTTAGGTGGCACTTTTC
GGGGAAATGTGCGCGGAACCCCTATTTGTTTATTTTTCTAAATACATTCAAATATGTATCCGCTCATGAG
ACAATAACCCTGATAAATGCTTCAATAATATTGAAAAAGGAAGAGTATGAGTATTCAACATTTCCGTGTC
GCCCTTATTCCCTTTTTTGCGGCATTTTGCCTTCCTGTTTTTGCTCACCCAGAAACGCTGGTGAAAGTAA
AAGATGCTGAAGATCAGTTGGGTGCACGAGTGGGTTACATCGAACTGGATCTCAACAGCGGTAAGATCCT
TGAGAGTTTTCGCCCCGAAGAACGTTTTCCAATGATGAGCACTTTTAAAGTTCTGCTATGTGGCGCGGTA
TTATCCCGTATTGACGCCGGGCAAGAGCAACTCGGTCGCCGCATACACTATTCTCAGAATGACTTGGTTG
AGTACTCACCAGTCACAGAAAAGCATCTTACGGATGGCATGACAGTAAGAGAATTATGCAGTGCTGCCAT
AACCATGAGTGATAACACTGCGGCCAACTTACTTCTGACAACGATCGGAGGACCGAAGGAGCTAACCGCT
TTTTTGCACAACATGGGGGATCATGTAACTCGCCTTGATCGTTGGGAACCGGAGCTGAATGAAGCCATAC
CAAACGACGAGCGTGACACCACGATGCCTGTAGCAATGGCAACAACGTTGCGCAAACTATTAACTGGCGA
ACTACTTACTCTAGCTTCCCGGCAACAATTAATAGACTGGATGGAGGCGGATAAAGTTGCAGGACCACTT
CTGCGCTCGGCCCTTCCGGCTGGCTGGTTTATTGCTGATAAATCTGGAGCCGGTGAGCGTGGGTCTCGCG
GTATCATTGCAGCACTGGGGCCAGATGGTAAGCCCTCCCGTATCGTAGTTATCTACACGACGGGGAGTCA
GGCAACTATGGATGAACGAAATAGACAGATCGCTGAGATAGGTGCCTCACTGATTAAGCATTGGTAACTG
TCAGACCAAGTTTACTCATATATACTTTAGATTGATTTAAAACTTCATTTTTAATTTAAAAGGATCTAGG
TGAAGATCCTTTTTGATAATCTCATGACCAAAATCCCTTAACGTGAGTTTTCGTTCCACTGAGCGTCAGA
CCCCGTAGAAAAGATCAAAGGATCTTCTTGAGATCCTTTTTTTCTGCGCGTAATCTGCTGCTTGCAAACA
AAAAAACCACCGCTACCAGCGGTGGTTTGTTTGCCGGATCAAGAGCTACCAACTCTTTTTCCGAAGGTAA
CTGGCTTCAGCAGAGCGCAGATACCAAATACTGTTCTTCTAGTGTAGCCGTAGTTAGGCCACCACTTCAA
GAACTCTGTAGCACCGCCTACATACCTCGCTCTGCTAATCCTGTTACCAGTGGCTGCTGCCAGTGGCGAT
AAGTCGTGTCTTACCGGGTTGGACTCAAGACGATAGTTACCGGATAAGGCGCAGCGGTCGGGCTGAACGG
GGGGTTCGTGCACACAGCCCAGCTTGGAGCGAACGACCTACACCGAACTGAGATACCTACAGCGTGAGCT
ATGAGAAAGCGCCACGCTTCCCGAAGGGAGAAAGGCGGACAGGTATCCGGTAAGCGGCAGGGTCGGAACA
GGAGAGCGCACGAGGGAGCTTCCAGGGGGAAACGCCTGGTATCTTTATAGTCCTGTCGGGTTTCGCCACC
TCTGACTTGAGCGTCGATTTTTGTGATGCTCGTCAGGGGGGCGGAGCCTATGGAAAAACGCCAGCAACGC
GGCCTTTTTACGGTTCCTGGCCTTTTGCTGGCCTTTTGCTCACATGTTCTTTCCTGCGTTATCCCCTGAT
TCTGTGGATAACCGTATTACCGCCTTTGAGTGAGCTGATACCGCTCGCCGCAGCCGAACGACCGAGCGCA
GCGAGTCAGTGAGCGAGGAAGCGGAAGAGCGCCCAATACGCAAACCGCCTCTCCCCGCGCGTTGGCCGAT
TCATTAATGCAGCTGGCACGACAGGTTTCCCGACTGGAAAGCGGGCAGTGAGCGCAACGCAATTAATGTG
AGTTAGCTCACTCATTAGGCACCCCAGGCTTTACACTTTATGCTTCCGGCTCGTATGTTGTGTGGAATTG
TGAGCGGATAACAATTTCACACAGGAAACAGCTATGACCATGATTACGCCAAGCGCGCAATTAACCCTCA
CTAAAGGGAACAAAAGCTGGAGCTGCAAGCTTAATGTAGTCTTATGCAATACTCTTGTAGTCTTGCAACA
TGGTAACGATGAGTTAGCAACATGCCTTACAAGGAGAGAAAAAGCACCGTGCATGCCGATTGGTGGAAGT
AAGGTGGTACGATCGTGCCTTATTAGGAAGGCAACAGACGGGTCTGACATGGATTGGACGAACCACTGAA
TTGCCGCATTGCAGAGATATTGTATTTAAGTGCCTAGCTCGATACATAAACGGGTCTCTCTGGTTAGACC
AGATCTGAGCCTGGGAGCTCTCTGGCTAACTAGGGAACCCACTGCTTAAGCCTCAATAAAGCTTGCCTTG
AGTGCTTCAAGTAGTGTGTGCCCGTCTGTTGTGTGACTCTGGTAACTAGAGATCCCTCAGACCCTTTTAG
TCAGTGTGGAAAATCTCTAGCAGTGGCGCCCGAACAGGGACTTGAAAGCGAAAGGGAAACCAGAGGAGCT
CTCTCGACGCAGGACTCGGCTTGCTGAAGCGCGCACGGCAAGAGGCGAGGGGCGGCGACTGGTGAGTACG
CCAAAAATTTTGACTAGCGGAGGCTAGAAGGAGAGAGATGGGTGCGAGAGCGTCAGTATTAAGCGGGGGA
GAATTAGATCGCGATGGGAAAAAATTCGGTTAAGGCCAGGGGGAAAGAAAAAATATAAATTAAAACATAT
AGTATGGGCAAGCAGGGAGCTAGAACGATTCGCAGTTAATCCTGGCCTGTTAGAAACATCAGAAGGCTGT
AGACAAATACTGGGACAGCTACAACCATCCCTTCAGACAGGATCAGAAGAACTTAGATCATTATATAATA
CAGTAGCAACCCTCTATTGTGTGCATCAAAGGATAGAGATAAAAGACACCAAGGAAGCTTTAGACAAGAT
AGAGGAAGAGCAAAACAAAAGTAAGACCACCGCACAGCAAGCGGCCGCTGATCTTCAGACCTGGAGGAGG
AGATATGAGGGACAATTGGAGAAGTGAATTATATAAATATAAAGTAGTAAAAATTGAACCATTAGGAGTA
GCACCCACCAAGGCAAAGAGAAGAGTGGTGCAGAGAGAAAAAAGAGCAGTGGGAATAGGAGCTTTGTTCC
TTGGGTTCTTGGGAGCAGCAGGAAGCACTATGGGCGCAGCGTCAATGACGCTGACGGTACAGGCCAGACA
ATTATTGTCTGGTATAGTGCAGCAGCAGAACAATTTGCTGAGGGCTATTGAGGCGCAACAGCATCTGTTG
CAACTCACAGTCTGGGGCATCAAGCAGCTCCAGGCAAGAATCCTGGCTGTGGAAAGATACCTAAAGGATC
AACAGCTCCTGGGGATTTGGGGTTGCTCTGGAAAACTCATTTGCACCACTGCTGTGCCTTGGAATGCTAG
TTGGAGTAATAAATCTCTGGAACAGATTTGGAATCACACGACCTGGATGGAGTGGGACAGAGAAATTAAC
AATTACACAAGCTTAATACACTCCTTAATTGAAGAATCGCAAAACCAGCAAGAAAAGAATGAACAAGAAT
TATTGGAATTAGATAAATGGGCAAGTTTGTGGAATTGGTTTAACATAACAAATTGGCTGTGGTATATAAA
ATTATTCATAATGATAGTAGGAGGCTTGGTAGGTTTAAGAATAGTTTTTGCTGTACTTTCTATAGTGAAT
AGAGTTAGGCAGGGATATTCACCATTATCGTTTCAGACCCACCTCCCAACCCCGAGGGGACCCAGAGAGG
GCCTATTTCCCATGATTCCTTCATATTTGCATATACGATACAAGGCTGTTAGAGAGATAATTAGAATTAA
TTTGACTGTAAACACAAAGATATTAGTACAAAATACGTGACGTAGAAAGTAATAATTTCTTGGGTAGTTT
GCAGTTTTAAAATTATGTTTTAAAATGGACTATCATATGCTTACCGTAACTTGAAAGTATTTCGATTTCT
TGGCTTTATATATCTTGTGGAAAGGACGAAACACCGTGATATTAGATATTGATCAGGTTTTAGAGCTAGA
AATAGCAAGTTAAAATAAGGCTAGTCCGTTATCAACTTGAAAAAGTGGCACCGAGTCGGTGCTTTTTTAA
GCTTGGCGTAACTAGATCTTGAGACAAATGGCAGTATTCATCCACAATTTTAAAAGAAAAGGGGGGATTG
GGGGGTACAGTGCAGGGGAAAGAATAGTAGACATAATAGCAACAGACATACAAACTAAAGAATTACAAAA
ACAAATTACAAAAATTCAAAATTTTCGGGTTTATTACAGGGACAGCAGAGATCCACTTTGGCGCCGGCTC
GAGGGGG
Features (pLannotate 1.2.2; 29 found; start..end, strand, type, name):
     14..80      +  CDS            small t antigen (fragment): SV40 (simian virus 40) small t antigen
    106..317     +  promoter       EF-1α core promoter: core promoter for human elongation factor EF-1α
    318..1256    +  intron         EF-1α intron A: intron upstream of the start codon of human EF-1α
   1278..1877    +  CDS            PuroR (fragment): puromycin N-acetyltransferase; pac from Streptomyces; confers resistance to puromycin
   1893..2481    +  misc_feature   WPRE: woodchuck hepatitis virus posttranscriptional regulatory element
   2532..2551    +  misc_feature   cPPT/CTS (fragment): central polypurine tract and central termination sequence of HIV-1
   2553..2786    +  LTR            3' LTR (ΔU3): self-inactivating 3' long terminal repeat (LTR) from HIV-1
   2864..2985    +  polyA_signal   SV40 poly(A) signal: SV40 polyadenylation signal
   3025..3160    +  rep_origin     SV40 ori: SV40 origin of replication
   3181..3199    -  promoter       T7 promoter: promoter for bacteriophage T7 RNA polymerase
   3207..3362    +  CDS            lacZα (fragment): LacZα fragment of β-galactosidase; lacZ fragment
   3367..3795    +  rep_origin     f1 ori (sequence partly withheld): f1 bacteriophage origin of replication; arrow indicates direction of (+) strand synthesis
   3848..3952    +  promoter       AmpR promoter: bla
   3953..4813    +  CDS            AmpR: β-lactamase; bla; confers resistance to ampicillin, carbenicillin, and related antibiotics
   4984..5572    +  rep_origin     ori: high-copy-number ColE1/pMB1/pBR322/pUC origin of replication
   5755..5847    +  CDS            lacI (fragment): lac repressor; lacI; The lac repressor binds to the lac operator to inhibit transcription in E. coli. This inhibition can be relieved by adding lactose or isopropyl-β-D-thiogalactopyranoside (IPTG).
   5860..5881    +  protein_bind   CAP binding site: CAP binding activates transcription in the presence of cAMP. E. coli catabolite activator protein
   5896..5926    +  promoter       lac promoter: promoter for the E. coli lac operon
   5934..5950    +  protein_bind   lac operator: The lac repressor binds to the lac operator to inhibit transcription in E. coli. This inhibition can be relieved by adding lactose or isopropyl-β-D-thiogalactopyranoside (IPTG). lac repressor encoded by lacI
   5995..6013    +  promoter       T3 promoter: promoter for bacteriophage T3 RNA polymerase
   6041..6267    +  promoter       RSV promoter: Rous sarcoma virus enhancer/promoter
   6268..6448    +  LTR            5' LTR (truncated): truncated 5' long terminal repeat (LTR) from HIV-1
   6495..6620    +  misc_feature   HIV-1 Ψ: packaging signal of human immunodeficiency virus type 1
   6604..6967    +  CDS            HIV-1 gag (fragment): gag protein from human immunodeficiency virus 1; gag
   7113..7346    +  misc_feature   RRE: The Rev response element (RRE) of HIV-1 allows for Rev-dependent mRNA export from the nucleus to the cytoplasm.
   7723..7749    +  CDS            Rev (fragment): human immunodeficiency virus 1 (HIV-1) Rev protein; rev; enhances nuclear export of unspliced and incompletely spliced viral mRNAs
   7753..7993    +  promoter       U6 promoter: RNA polymerase III promoter for human U6 snRNA
   8023..8098    +  misc_RNA       gRNA scaffold: guide RNA scaffold for the Streptococcus pyogenes CRISPR/Cas9 system
   8154..8271    +  misc_feature   cPPT/CTS: central polypurine tract and central termination sequence of HIV-1
