[The description below was written by a language model from this plasmid's Addgene catalogue record and pLannotate feature annotations shown in this document.]
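Description:
MAPK8 gRNA (BRDN0001146407) is a third-generation lentiviral guide RNA plasmid built on the lentiGuide-Puro backbone and designed to direct Streptococcus pyogenes Cas9 to the human MAPK8 gene (also known as JNK1). In bacteria it is maintained at high copy from a ColE1/pUC-type origin and selected with ampicillin through the β-lactamase gene. An f1 origin, an SV40 origin and remnants of lac and phage-promoter cloning sequences are also annotated in the backbone.

The lentiviral cassette begins with an RSV promoter fused to a truncated HIV-1 5' LTR, which makes genomic RNA transcription in packaging cells independent of Tat. This is followed by the Ψ packaging signal with a partial gag sequence and the Rev response element for nuclear export of the unspliced genome. Within the provirus, a human U6 RNA polymerase III promoter drives the 20-nucleotide MAPK8-targeting spacer joined to the Cas9 gRNA scaffold, and a central polypurine tract lies just downstream to aid nuclear import. A separate EF-1α core promoter with its intron A expresses puromycin N-acetyltransferase so that transduced mammalian cells can be selected with puromycin. A WPRE enhances transcript expression, and the ΔU3 self-inactivating 3' LTR disables LTR promoter activity after integration.

The plasmid does not encode Cas9, so it is meant to be used with a separate Cas9 vector or in cells that already express the nuclease. According to the depositor, the guide was designed against several MAPK8 reference transcripts and belongs to a human kinome gRNA collection. It is suited to knockout studies of this kinase.
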