Addgene plasmid #78048: MAPK8 gRNA (BRDN0001146407)
Purpose: 3rd generation lentiviral gRNA plasmid targeting human MAPK8
Depositing lab: John Doench & David Root. Depositing organization: Broad Institute. Publication: Optimized sgRNA design to maximize activity and minimize off-target effects of CRISPR-Cas9. Doench JG, Fusi N, Sullender M, Hegde M, Vaimberg EW, Donovan KF, Smith I, Tothova Z, Wilen C, Orchard R, Virgin HW, Listgarten J, Root DE. Nat Biotechnol. 2016 Jan 18. doi: 10.1038/nbt.3437. PubMed 26780180.
Backbone
  Vector backbone: lentiGuide-Puro
  Backbone manufacturer: Zhang Lab (Addgene plasmid # 52963)
  Vector type: Mammalian Expression, Lentiviral, CRISPR
  Selectable markers: Puromycin
Growth in bacteria
  Bacterial resistance: Ampicillin, 100 μg/mL
  Growth temperature: 37°C
  Growth strain: DH5alpha
  Copy number: High Copy
Gene/Insert
  Gene/Insert name: MAPK8 (alt names: MAPK8; NM_001278547.1)
  gRNA/shRNA sequence: TGATATTAGATATTGATCAG
  Species: H. sapiens (human)
  Entrez Gene: MAPK8 (a.k.a. JNK, JNK-46, JNK1, JNK1A2, JNK21B1/2, PRKM8, SAPK1, SAPK1c)
  Promoter: hU6
  Cloning method: Unknown
  Sequencing primers: 5′ U6-F; 3′ pS2-R
Terms and licenses: Academic/Nonprofit Terms; Industry Terms: Not Available to Industry
Depositor comments: The gRNA was designed to target the following Genbank reference sequence(s): NM_001278547.1,NM_002750.3,NM_139046.2,NM_139049.2. Note that this plasmid does NOT contain Cas9. It should be used in conjunction with lentiCas9-Blast (Addgene #52962) or otherwise with cell lines already expressing Cas9. Browse the full kinome gRNA library at http://www.addgene.org/pooled-library/broadgpp-human-kinome/ or visit http://www.broadinstitute.org/rnai/public/ for detailed protocols and information.
How to cite: MAPK8 gRNA (BRDN0001146407) was a gift from John Doench & David Root (Addgene plasmid # 78048 ; http://n2t.net/addgene:78048 ; RRID:Addgene_78048)
