>Addgene plasmid #78048 | MAPK8 gRNA (BRDN0001146407) | depositor partial sequence | sequence record 145507 | Target Sequence
TGATATTAGATATTGATCAG
