>Addgene plasmid #78048 | MAPK8 gRNA (BRDN0001146407) | addgene partial sequence | sequence record 188893 | hU6-F
TGACGTAGCAAAGTAATAATTTCTTGGGTAGTTTGCAGTTTTAAAATTATGTTTTAAAATGGACTATCAT
ATGCTTACCGTAACTTGAAAGTATTTCGATTTCTTGGCTTTATATATCTTGTGGAAAGGACGAAACACCG
TGATATTAGATATTGATCAGGTTTTAGAGCTAGAAATAGCAAGTTAAAATAAGGCTAGTCCGTTATCAAC
TTGAAAAAGTGGCACCGAGTCGGTGCTTTTTTAAGCTTGGCGTAACTAGATCTTGAGACAAATGGCAGTA
TTCATCCACAATTTTAAAAGAAAAGGGGGGATTGGGGGGTACAGTGCAGGGGAAAGAATAGTAGACATAA
TAGCAACAGACATACAAACTAAAGAATTACAAAAACAAATTACAAAAATTCAAAATTTTCGGGTTTATTA
CAGGGACAGCAGAGATCCACTTTGGCGCCGGCTCGAGGGGGCCCGGGTGCAAAGATGGATAACGTTTTAA
ACAGAGAGGAATCTTTGCAGCTAATGGACCTTCTAGGTCTTGAAAGGAGTGGGAATTGGCTCCGGTGCCC
GTCAGTGGGC
